>Addgene plasmid #61236 | pENTR-TER+-shDIXDC1-Ms-58 | addgene partial sequence | sequence record 107596 | H1 5'-tcgctatgtgttctgggaaa-3'
ATCTTATAAGTTCCCTATCAGTGATAGAGATCCCGCCTATCTCATCGAGATTGTTGTGTGCTGTCCAACA
ATCTCGATGAGATAGGCTTTTTGGAAAAGCTTGGTACCGAGCTCGGATCCACTAGTCCAGTGTGGTGGAA
TTCGCGGCCGCACTCGAGATATCTAGACCCAGCTTTCTTGTACAAAGTTGGCATTATAAGAAAGCATTGC
TTATCAATTTGTTGCAACGAACAGGTCACTATCAGTCAAAATAAAATCATTATTTGCCATCCAGCTGCAG
CTCTGGCCCGTGTCTCAAAATCTCTGATGTTACATTGCACAAGATAAAAATATATCATCATGAACAATAA
AACTGTCTGCTTACATAAACAGTAATACAAGGGGTGTTATGAGCCATATTCAACGGGAAACGTCGAGGCC
GCGATTAAATTCCAACATGGATGCTGATTTATATGGGTATAAATGGGCTCGCGATAATGTCGGGCAATCA
GGTGCGACAATCTATCGCTTGTATGGGAAGCCCGATGCGCCAGAGTTGTTTCTGAAACATGGCAAAGGTA
GCGTTGCCAATGATGTTACAGATGAGATGGTCAGACTAAACTGGCTGACGGAATTTATGCCTCTTCCGAC
CATCAAGCATTTTATCCGTACTCCTGATGATGCATGGTTACTCACCACTGCGATCCCCGGAAAAACAGCA
TTCCAGGTATTAGAAGAATATCCTGATTCAGGTGAAAATATTGTTGATGCGCTGGCAGTGTCCCTGCGCC
GGTTGCATTCGATTCCTGTTTGTAATTGTCCTTTTTAACAGCGATCGCGTATTTCGTCTCGCT
