[The description below was written by a language model from this plasmid's Addgene catalogue record.]
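Description:
pENTR-TER+-shDIXDC1-Ms-58 is a Gateway-style entry clone built on the pENTR/pTER+ backbone that carries a short hairpin RNA cassette directed against mouse Dixdc1 (DIX domain containing 1, also known as Ccd1). It is a high-copy bacterial plasmid selected with kanamycin. No feature table is provided, so the origin of replication and the exact positions of the recombination sites are not documented here. As an entry clone, the plasmid would be expected to have its shRNA cassette flanked by attL sites, allowing transfer by LR recombination into a compatible destination vector.

The hairpin-encoding oligonucleotide was inserted by restriction cloning between BglII and HindIII sites, downstream of the H1/TO promoter; the record does not say whether these sites survive. H1 is an RNA polymerase III promoter well suited to producing short, defined transcripts such as shRNAs. The "TO" designation indicates a version carrying a tetracycline operator. In cells expressing the Tet repressor, transcription is therefore held off until tetracycline or doxycycline is added, while in cells lacking the repressor the promoter acts constitutively. The target sequence is designed against the mouse Dixdc1 reference transcript.

The plasmid serves mainly as an intermediate. The promoter-plus-hairpin unit is moved into a destination vector, typically a viral one, to achieve stable or inducible knockdown of Dixdc1 in mouse cells. The associated publication concerns signalling downstream of the LKB1 tumour suppressor and its effects on Snail1 and metastatic potential, which is consistent with use in loss-of-function studies of DIXDC1 in that pathway.
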