Addgene plasmid #61236: pENTR-TER+-shDIXDC1-Ms-58
Purpose: Entry clone encoding shRNA to mouse DIXDC1
Depositing lab: Reuben Shaw. Depositing organization: Salk Institute for Biological Studies. Publication: An AMPK-independent signaling pathway downstream of the LKB1 tumor suppressor controls Snail1 and metastatic potential. Goodwin JM, Svensson RU, Lou HJ, Winslow MM, Turk BE, Shaw RJ. Mol Cell. 2014 Aug 7;55(3):436-50. doi: 10.1016/j.molcel.2014.06.021. Epub 2014 Jul 17. PubMed 25042806.
Backbone
  Vector backbone: pENTR/pTER+
  Backbone manufacturer: Eric Campeau
  Vector type: ENTR clone
Growth in bacteria
  Bacterial resistance: Kanamycin, 50 μg/mL
  Growth temperature: 37°C
  Growth strain: DH5alpha
  Copy number: High Copy
Gene/Insert
  Gene/Insert name: Dixdc1
  gRNA/shRNA sequence: GCCTATCTCATCGAGATTGTT
  Species: M. musculus (mouse)
  GenBank ID: NM_178118.2
  Entrez Gene: Dixdc1 (a.k.a. 4930563F16Rik, BC048182, Ccd1, Ccd1Aalpha1L, Ccd1Abeta1L, Ccd1BalphaL, Ccd1BbetaL, Ccd1CL, mKIAA1735)
  Promoter: H1/TO
  Cloning method: Restriction Enzyme; 5′ cloning site BglII (unknown if destroyed); 3′ cloning site HindIII (unknown if destroyed)
  Sequencing primers: 5′ H1
Terms and licenses: Academic/Nonprofit Terms; Industry Terms: Not Available to Industry
How to cite: pENTR-TER+-shDIXDC1-Ms-58 was a gift from Reuben Shaw (Addgene plasmid # 61236 ; http://n2t.net/addgene:61236 ; RRID:Addgene_61236)
